>Addgene plasmid #229945 | pBAD-luxOFP | addgene full sequence | sequence record 456850 | Addgene NGS Result
GCGACAAGCAAACATGCTGTGCGACGCTGGCGATATCAAAATTGCTGTCTGCCAGGTGATCGCTGATGTA
CTGACAAGCCTCGCGTACCCGATTATCCATCGGTGGATGGAGCGACTCGTTAATCGCTTCCATGCGCCGC
AGTAACAATTGCTCAAGCAGATTTATCGCCAGCAGCTCCGAATAGCGCCCTTCCCCTTGCCCGGCGTTAA
TGATTTGCCCAAACAGGTCGCTGAAATGCGGCTGGTGCGCTTCATCCGGGCGAAAGAACCCCGTATTGGC
AAATATTGACGGCCAGTTAAGCCATTCATGCCAGTAGGCGCGCGGACGAAAGTAAACCCACTGGTGATAC
CATTCGCGAGCCTCCGGATGACGACCGTAGTGATGAATCTCTCCTGGCGGGAACAGCAAAATATCACCCG
GTCGGCAAACAAATTCTCGTCCCTGATTTTTCACCACCCCCTGACCGCGAATGGTGAGATTGAGAATATA
ACCTTTCATTCCCAGCGGTCGGTCGATAAAAAAATCGAGATAACCGTTGGCCTCAATCGGCGTTAAACCC
GCCACCAGATGGGCATTAAACGAGTATCCCGGCAGCAGGGGATCATTTTGCGCTTCAGCCATACTTTTCA
TACTCCCGCCATTCAGAGAAGAAACCAATTGTCCATATTGCATCAGACATTGCCGTCACTGCGTCTTTTA
CTGGCTCTTCTCGCTAACCAAACCGGTAACCCCGCTTATTAAAAGCATTCTGTAACAAAGCGGGACCAAA
GCCATGACAAAAACGCGTAACAAAAGTGTCTATAATCACGGCAGAAAAGTCCACATTGATTATTTGCACG
GCGTCACACTTTGCTATGCCATAGCATTTTTATCCATAAGATTAGCGGATCCTACCTGACGCTTTTTATC
GCAACTCTCTACTGTTTCTCCATACCCGTTTTTTGGGCTAACAGGAGGAATTAACCATGGGCTCAGGAAC
AGACGAAGAAATAGCAGAATTCGTAAAAGCATTCTACGAAGCACTCGACGCAGGAGACGCAGAAACAGCA
GCAGACCTACTATTCGGAGCAGGATGCAAAGAAATACACCTATGGGACGGAACAGTATTCACAAGCAAAG
AAGGATTCGAAACATGGTTCAAAAAACTACAAAGCGCAGTAACAGGAGCAAAAAGAAAAATAGAAAGCGT
AGAAATAAAAGACGGAGAAGCAGTAGTAAAACTAACACTAACAGCAACATACAAAGCAACAGGAAAAAAA
TTCGTAGTAGAACTAGAACACACATTCACATTCGACAGAGAAAGAAACGAACTAGTAGAAGTGAAAGTCA
CAGCAACACCGTATATTAAAGAAAACATGCGTAGCAAACTGTATCTGGAGGGCTCTGTGAACGGTCATCA
GTTTAAATGCACCCATGAAGGTGAAGGCAAACCGTATGAAGGGAAACAGACTAACCGCATTAAAGTGGTT
GAAGGCGGTCCGCTGCCGTTTGCGTTTGATATTCTGGCGACCCATTTTATGTATGGCAGCAAAGTGTTTA
TTAAATATCCGGCGGATCTGCCGGATTATTTTAAACAGTCGTTTCCGGAAGGTTTTACCTGGGAACGCGT
GATGGTGTTTGAAGATGGTGGCGTGCTGACGGCGACTCAGGATACCAGCCTGCAGGATGGTGAACTGATT
TATAACGTCAAAGTGCGCGGGGTTAACTTTCCAGCGAACGGCCCGGTGATGCAGAAAAAGACCTTAGGTT
GGGAACCGAGCACCGAAACCATGTATCCAGCGGATGGCGGTCTGGAAGGCCGCTGCGATAAAGCCCTGAA
ATTAGTGGGCGGCGGCCATCTGCATGTGAACTTTAAAACCACGTACAAAAGCAAAAAGCCGGTGAAAATG
CCGGGCGTGCATTACGTGGATCGCCGTTTAGAACGCATAAAAGAAGCGGATAACGAAACCTATGTTGAAC
AGTATGAACATGCAGTGGCGCGCTATAGCAACTTAGGGGGCGGCATGGATGAACTGTACAAAGGTTCTCA
TCATCATCATCATCATTAAAGCTTGGCTGTTTTGGCGGATGAGAGAAGATTTTCAGCCTGATACAGATTA
AATCAGAACGCAGAAGCGGTCTGATAAAACAGAATTTGCCTGGCGGCAGTAGCGCGGTGGTCCCACCTGA
CCCCATGCCGAACTCAGAAGTGAAACGCCGTAGCGCCGATGGTAGTGTGGAGTAAGCCCATGCGAGAGTA
GGGAACTGCCAGGCATCAAATAAAACGAAAGGCTCAGTCGAAAGACTGGGCCTTTCGTTTTATCTGTTGT
TTGTCGGTGAACGCTCTCCTGAGTAGGACAAATCCGCCGGGAGCGGATTTGAACGTTGCGAAGCAACGGC
CCGGAGGGTGGCGGGCAGGACGCCCGCCATAAACTGCCAGGCATCAAATTAAGCAGAAGGCCATCCTGAC
GGATGGCCTTTTTGCGTTTCTACAAACTCTTTTGTTTATTTTTCTAAATACATTCAAATATGTATCCGCT
CATGAGACAATAACCCTGATAAATGCTTCAATAATATTGAAAAAGGAAGAGTATGAGTATTCAACATTTC
CGTGTCGCCCTTATTCCCTTTTTTGCGGCATTTTGCCTTCCTGTTTTTGCTCACCCAGAAACGCTGGTGA
AAGTAAAAGATGCTGAAGATCAGTTGGGTGCACGAGTGGGTTACATCGAACTGGATCTCAACAGCGGTAA
GATCCTTGAGAGTTTTCGCCCCGAAGAACGTTTTCCAATGATGAGCACTTTTAAAGTTCTGCTATGTGGC
GCGGTATTATCCCGTGTTGACGCCGGGCAAGAGCAACTCGGTCGCCGCATACACTATTCTCAGAATGACT
TGGTTGAGTACTCACCAGTCACAGAAAAGCATCTTACGGATGGCATGACAGTAAGAGAATTATGCAGTGC
TGCCATAACCATGAGTGATAACACTGCGGCCAACTTACTTCTGACAACGATCGGAGGACCGAAGGAGCTA
ACCGCTTTTTTGCACAACATGGGGGATCATGTAACTCGCCTTGATCGTTGGGAACCGGAGCTGAATGAAG
CCATACCAAACGACGAGCGTGACACCACGATGCCTGTAGCAATGGCAACAACGTTGCGCAAACTATTAAC
TGGCGAACTACTTACTCTAGCTTCCCGGCAACAATTAATAGACTGGATGGAGGCGGATAAAGTTGCAGGA
CCACTTCTGCGCTCGGCCCTTCCGGCTGGCTGGTTTATTGCTGATAAATCTGGAGCCGGTGAGCGTGGTA
GTCGCGGTATCATTGCAGCACTGGGGCCAGATGGTAAGCCCTCCCGTATCGTAGTTATCTACACGACGGG
GAGTCAGGCAACTATGGATGAACGAAATAGACAGATCGCTGAGATAGGTGCCTCACTGATTAAGCATTGG
TAACTGTCAGACCAAGTTTACTCATATATACTTTAGATTGATTTAAAACTTCATTTTTAATTTAAAAGGA
TCTAGGTGAAGATCCTTTTTGATAATCTCATGACCAAAATCCCTTAACGTGAGTTTTCGTTCCACTGAGC
GTCAGACCCCGTAGAAAAGATCAAAGGATCTTCTTGAGATCCTTTTTTTCTGCGCGTAATCTGCTGCTTG
CAAACAAAAAAACCACCGCTACCAGCGGTGGTTTGTTTGCCGGATCAAGAGCTACCAACTCTTTTTCCGA
AGGTAACTGGCTTCAGCAGAGCGCAGATACCAAATACTGTCCTTCTAGTGTAGCCGTAGTTAGGCCACCA
CTTCAAGAACTCTGTAGCACCGCCTACATACCTCGCTCTGCTAATCCTGTTACCAGTGGCTGCTGCCAGT
GGCGATAAGTCGTGTCTTACCGGGTTGGACTCAAGACGATAGTTACCGGATAAGGCGCAGCGGTCGGGCT
GAACGGGGGGTTCGTGCACACAGCCCAGCTTGGAGCGAACGACCTACACCGAACTGAGATACCTACAGCG
TGAGCTATGAGAAAGCGCCACGCTTCCCGAAGGGAGAAAGGCGGACAGGTATCCGGTAAGCGGCAGGGTC
GGAACAGGAGAGCGCACGAGGGAGCTTCCAGGGGGAAACGCCTGGTATCTTTATAGTCCTGTCGGGTTTC
GCCACCTCTGACTTGAGCGTCGATTTTTGTGATGCTCGTCAGGGGGGCGGAGCCTATGGAAAAACGCCAG
CAACGCGGCCTTTTTACGGTTCCTGGCCTTTTGCTGGCCTTTTGCTCACATGTTCTTTCCTGCGTTATCC
CCTGATTCTGTGGATAACCGTATTACCGCCTTTGAGTGAGCTGATACCGCTCGCCGCAGCCGAACGACCG
AGCGCAGCGAGTCAGTGAGCGAGGAAGCGGAAGAGCGCCTGATGCGGTATTTTCTCCTTACGCATCTGTG
CGGTATTTCACACCGCATATGGTGCACTCTCAGTACAATCTGCTCTGATGCCGCATAGTTAAGCCAGTAT
ACACTCCGCTATCGCTACGTGACTGGGTCATGGCTGCGCCCCGACACCCGCCAACACCCGCTGACGCGCC
CTGACGGGCTTGTCTGCTCCCGGCATCCGCTTACAGACAAGCTGTGACCGTCTCCGGGAGCTGCATGTGT
CAGAGGTTTTCACCGTCATCACCGAAACGCGCGAGGCAGCAGATCAATTCGCGCGCGAAGGCGAAGCGGC
ATGCATAATGTGCCTGTCAAATGGACGAAGCAGGGATTCTGCAAACCCTATGCTACTCCGTCAAGCCGTC
AATTGTCTGATTCGTTACCAATTATGACAACTTGACGGCTACATCATTCACTTTTTCTTCACAACCGGCA
CGGAACTCGCTCGGGCTGGCCCCGGTGCATTTTTTAAATACCCGCGAGAAATAGAGTTGATCGTCAAAAC
CAACATTGCGACCGACGGTGGCGATAGGCATCCGGGTGGTGCTCAAAAGCAGCTTCGCCTGGCTGATACG
TTGGTCCTCGCGCCAGCTTAAGACGCTAATCCCTAACTGCTGGCGGAAAAGATGTGACAGACGCGACG
Features (pLannotate 1.2.2; 12 found; start..end, strand, type, name):
    649..933     +  promoter       araBAD promoter: araBAD; promoter of the L-arabinose operon of E. coli; the araC regulatory gene is transcribed in the opposite direction (Guzman et al., 1995)
   1345..2022    +  CDS            CyOFP1: CyOFP1 is a basic (constitutively fluorescent) long stokes shift fluorescent protein published in 2016, derived from Entacmaea quadricolor. It is reported to be a very rapidly-maturing monomer with moderate acid sensitivity.
   2029..2046    +  CDS            capTEV™ (fragment): composite tag for in vivo biotinylation, TEV protease cleavage, and 6xHis tagging
   2138..2253    +  ncRNA          5S rRNA: Accession: RF00001 - 5S ribosomal RNA
   2257..2343    +  terminator     rrnB T1 terminator: Escherichia coli rrnB; transcription terminator T1 from the E. coli rrnB gene
   2435..2462    +  terminator     rrnB T2 terminator: transcription terminator T2 from the E. coli rrnB gene
   2481..2572    +  promoter       AmpR promoter: bla
   2573..3433    +  CDS            AmpR: β-lactamase; bla; confers resistance to ampicillin, carbenicillin, and related antibiotics
   3604..4192    +  rep_origin     ori: high-copy-number ColE1/pMB1/pBR322/pUC origin of replication
   4378..4518    -  misc_feature   bom: basis of mobility region from pBR322
   4620..4660    -  CDS            rop (fragment): Rop protein, which maintains plasmids at low copy number; rop
   4782..622     -  CDS            araC (across the origin): L-arabinose regulatory protein; araC
