[The description below was written by a language model from this plasmid's Addgene catalogue record and pLannotate feature annotations shown in this document.]
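Description:
pBAD-luxOFP is a bacterial expression plasmid built on the Invitrogen pBAD backbone, about 5 kb in total, for arabinose-inducible production of a synthetic bioluminescent probe in E. coli. It replicates from a ColE1/pMB1-type origin, recorded as high copy, and is selected with ampicillin through the bla (AmpR) gene and its own promoter. The backbone also retains the pBR322 bom region and only a short fragment of rop.

The payload, luxOFP, is a roughly 1.1 kb synthetic open reading frame inserted by Gibson assembly downstream of the araBAD promoter. The araC regulator is encoded divergently on the opposite strand, so transcription is held off in the absence of L-arabinose and switched on when the sugar is added. According to the catalogue entry, the insert fuses the de novo designed luciferase neoLux1.2 to the long-Stokes-shift orange fluorescent protein CyOFP1. This creates a resonance-energy-transfer pair in which the luciferase reaction excites CyOFP1, shifting the emission maximum to 588 nm. The automated annotation recognises only the CyOFP1 portion. The unannotated stretch between the promoter and CyOFP1 is consistent with the luciferase lying at the N-terminus, although the feature table does not label it. A short match immediately after CyOFP1, called as a capTEV tag fragment, corresponds to the C-terminal His-tag listed in the record, which can be used for affinity purification. Transcription ends at the rrnB T1 and T2 terminators, which are preceded by a 5S rRNA segment carried over from the rrnB region.

The construct is intended for expressing and purifying the red-shifted luxOFP reporter in bacteria. The associated work concerns de novo luciferases for multiplexed bioluminescence imaging.
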