Addgene plasmid #229945: pBAD-luxOFP
Purpose: Bacterial expression of a de novo designed, FRET-based neoLux1.2-CyOFP1 fusion bioluminescent probe (max. Em=588)
Depositing lab: Andy Yeh. Depositing organization: University of California, Santa Cruz. Publication: De novo luciferases enable multiplexed bioluminescence imaging. Chen JY-H, Shi Q, Peng X, Habimana JdD, Wang J, Sobolewski W, Yeh AH-W. Chem. 2025 Mar 13;11(3):102346. doi: 10.1016/j.chempr.2024.10.013. Epub 2024 Nov 12. PubMed 40417169.
Backbone
  Vector backbone: pBAD
  Backbone manufacturer: Invitrogen
  Backbone size w/o insert (bp): 3955
  Vector type: Bacterial Expression
Growth in bacteria
  Bacterial resistance: Ampicillin, 100 μg/mL
  Growth temperature: 37°C
  Growth strain: DH5alpha
  Copy number: High Copy
Gene/Insert
  Gene/Insert name: luxOFP
  Species: Synthetic
  Insert size (bp): 1083
  Promoter: araBAD
  Tag / fusion protein: His-tag (C terminal on insert)
  Cloning method: Gibson Cloning
  Sequencing primers: 5′ pBAD Forward; 3′ pBAD Reverse
Terms and licenses: Academic/Nonprofit Terms; Industry Terms: Not Available to Industry
How to cite: pBAD-luxOFP was a gift from Andy Yeh (Addgene plasmid # 229945 ; http://n2t.net/addgene:229945 ; RRID:Addgene_229945)
