>Addgene plasmid #229945 | pBAD-luxOFP | depositor partial sequence | sequence record 451939 | LuxOFP
ATGGGCTCAGGAACAGACGAAGAAATAGCAGAATTCGTAAAAGCATTCTACGAAGCACTCGACGCAGGAG
ACGCAGAAACAGCAGCAGACCTACTATTCGGAGCAGGATGCAAAGAAATACACCTATGGGACGGAACAGT
ATTCACAAGCAAAGAAGGATTCGAAACATGGTTCAAAAAACTACAAAGCGCAGTAACAGGAGCAAAAAGA
AAAATAGAAAGCGTAGAAATAAAAGACGGAGAAGCAGTAGTAAAACTAACACTAACAGCAACATACAAAG
CAACAGGAAAAAAATTCGTAGTAGAACTAGAACACACATTCACATTCGACAGAGAAAGAAACGAACTAGT
AGAAGTGAAAGTCACAGCAACACCGTATATTAAAGAAAACATGCGTAGCAAACTGTATCTGGAGGGCTCT
GTGAACGGTCATCAGTTTAAATGCACCCATGAAGGTGAAGGCAAACCGTATGAAGGGAAACAGACTAACC
GCATTAAAGTGGTTGAAGGCGGTCCGCTGCCGTTTGCGTTTGATATTCTGGCGACCCATTTTATGTATGG
CAGCAAAGTGTTTATTAAATATCCGGCGGATCTGCCGGATTATTTTAAACAGTCGTTTCCGGAAGGTTTT
ACCTGGGAACGCGTGATGGTGTTTGAAGATGGTGGCGTGCTGACGGCGACTCAGGATACCAGCCTGCAGG
ATGGTGAACTGATTTATAACGTCAAAGTGCGCGGGGTTAACTTTCCAGCGAACGGCCCGGTGATGCAGAA
AAAGACCTTAGGTTGGGAACCGAGCACCGAAACCATGTATCCAGCGGATGGCGGTCTGGAAGGCCGCTGC
GATAAAGCCCTGAAATTAGTGGGCGGCGGCCATCTGCATGTGAACTTTAAAACCACGTACAAAAGCAAAA
AGCCGGTGAAAATGCCGGGCGTGCATTACGTGGATCGCCGTTTAGAACGCATAAAAGAAGCGGATAACGA
AACCTATGTTGAACAGTATGAACATGCAGTGGCGCGCTATAGCAACTTAGGGGGCGGCATGGATGAACTG
TACAAAGGTTCTCATCATCATCATCATCATTAA
